>Addgene plasmid #64376 | 8798 GFP-KrasG12C_2B_hygro | depositor full sequence | sequence record 134791 | 8798 GFP-KrasG12C_2B_hygro sequence 8792 bps
AGATCGATCCAGATCCACCGGTCGCCACCATGGTGAGCAAGGGCGAGGAGCTGTTCACCGGGGTGGTGCC
CATCCTGGTCGAGCTGGACGGCGACGTAAACGGCCACAAGTTCAGCGTGTCCGGCGAGGGCGAGGGCGAT
GCCACCTACGGCAAGCTGACCCTGAAGTTCATCTGCACCACCGGCAAGCTGCCCGTGCCCTGGCCCACCC
TCGTGACCACCCTGACCTACGGCGTGCAGTGCTTCAGCCGCTACCCCGACCACATGAAGCAGCACGACTT
CTTCAAGTCCGCCATGCCCGAAGGCTACGTCCAGGAGCGCACCATCTTCTTCAAGGACGACGGCAACTAC
AAGACCCGCGCCGAGGTGAAGTTCGAGGGCGACACCCTGGTGAACCGCATCGAGCTGAAGGGCATCGACT
TCAAGGAGGACGGCAACATCCTGGGGCACAAGCTGGAGTACAACTACAACAGCCACAACGTCTATATCAT
GGCCGACAAGCAGAAGAACGGCATCAAGGTGAACTTCAAGATCCGCCACAACATCGAGGACGGCAGCGTG
CAGCTCGCCGACCACTACCAGCAGAACACCCCCATCGGCGACGGCCCCGTGCTGCTGCCCGACAACCACT
ACCTGAGCACCCAGTCCGCCCTGAGCAAAGACCCCAACGAGAAGCGCGATCACATGGTCCTGCTGGAGTT
CGTGACCGCCGCCGGGATCACTCTCGGCATGGACGAGCTGTACAAGTCCGGACTCAGATCTATGACTGAG
TATAAACTTGTGGTGGTTGGAGCTTGTGGCGTAGGCAAGAGCGCCTTGACGATACAGCTAATTCAGAATC
ACTTTGTGGATGAGTACGACCCTACGATAGAGGACTCCTACAGGAAACAAGTAGTAATTGATGGAGAAAC
CTGTCTCTTGGATATTCTCGACACAGCAGGTCAAGAGGAGTACAGTGCAATGAGGGACCAGTACATGAGA
ACTGGGGAGGGCTTTCTTTGTGTATTTGCCATAAATAATACTAAATCATTTGAAGATATTCACCATTATA
GAGAACAAATTAAAAGAGTAAAGGACTCTGAAGATGTGCCTATGGTCCTGGTAGGGAATAAGTGTGATTT
GCCTTCTAGAACAGTAGACACGAAACAGGCTCAGGAGTTAGCAAGGAGTTACGGGATTCCGTTCATTGAG
ACCTCAGCAAAGACAAGACAGGGTGTTGACGATGCCTTCTATACATTAGTCCGAGAAATTCGAAAACATA
AAGAAAAGATGAGCAAAGATGGGAAGAAGAAGAAGAAGAAGTCAAGGACAAGGTGTACAGTTATGTGAGA
ATTCTGCAGTCGACGGTACCGCGGGCCCAACCGCCCCCCCCCCCTAACGTTACTGGCCGAAGCCGCTTGG
AATAAGGCCGGTGTGCGTTTGTCTATATGTTATTTTCCACCATATTGCCGTCTTTTGGCAATGTGAGGGC
CCGGAAACCTGGCCCTGTCTTCTTGACGAGCATTCCTAGGGGTCTTTCCCCTCTCGCCAAAGGAATGCAA
GGTCTGTTGAATGTCGTGAAGGAAGCAGTTCCTCTGGAAGCTTCTTGAAGACAAACAACGTCTGTAGCGA
CCCTTTGCAGGCAGCGGAACCCCCCACCTGGCGACAGGTGCCTCTGCGGCCAAAAGCCACGTGTATAAGA
TACACCTGCAAAGGCGGCACAACCCCAGTGCCACGTTGTGAGTTGGATAGTTGTGGAAAGAGTCAAATGG
CTCTCCTCAAGCGTATTCAACAAGGGGCTGAAGGATGCCCAGAAGGTACCCCATTGTATGGGATCTGATC
TGGGGCCTCGGTGCACATGCTTTACATGTGTTTAGTCGAGGTTAAAAAAACGTCTAGGCCCCCCGAACCA
CGGGGACGTGGTTTTCCTTTGAAAAACACGATGATAATATGGCCACAAGTCGAGGTTGGGGGGCAATGAG
ATATGAAAAAGCCTGAACTCACCGCGACGTCTGTCGAGAAGTTTCTGATCGAAAAGTTCGACAGCGTCTC
CGACCTGATGCAGCTCTCGGAGGGCGAAGAATCTCGTGCTTTCAGCTTCGATGTAGGAGGGCGTGGATAT
GTCCTGCGGGTAAATAGCTGCGCCGATGGTTTCTACAAAGATCGTTATGTTTATCGGCACTTTGCATCGG
CCGCGCTCCCGATTCCGGAAGTGCTTGACATTGGGGAATTCAGCGAGAGCCTGACCTATTGCATCTCCCG
CCGTGCACAGGGTGTCACGTTGCAAGACCTGCCTGAAACCGAACTGCCCGCTGTTCTGCAGCCGGTCGCG
GAGGCCATGGATGCGATCGCTGCGGCCGATCTTAGCCAGACGAGCGGGTTCGGCCCATTCGGACCGCAAG
GAATCGGTCAATACACTACATGGCGTGATTTCATATGCGCGATTGCTGATCCCCATGTGTATCACTGGCA
AACTGTGATGGACGACACCGTCAGTGCGTCCGTCGCGCAGGCTCTCGATGAGCTGATGCTTTGGGCCGAG
GACTGCCCCGAAGTCCGGCACCTCGTGCACGCGGATTTCGGCTCCAACAATGTCCTGACGGACAATGGCC
GCATAACAGCGGTCATTGACTGGAGCGAGGCGATGTTCGGGGATTCCCAATACGAGGTCGCCAACATCTT
CTTCTGGAGGCCGTGGTTGGCTTGTATGGAGCAGCAGACGCGCTACTTCGAGCGGAGGCATCCGGAGCTT
GCAGGATCGCCGCGGCTCCGGGCGTATATGCTCCGCATTGGTCTTGACCAACTCTATCAGAGCTTGGTTG
ACGGCAATTTCGATGATGCAGCTTGGGCGCAGGGTCGATGCGACGCAATCGTCCGATCCGGAGCCGGGAC
TGTCGGGCGTACACAAATCGCCCGCAGAAGCGCGGCCGTCTGGACCGATGGCTGTGTAGAAGTACTCGCC
GATAGTGGAAACCGACGCCCCAGCACTCGTCCGGATCGGGAGATGGGGGAGGCTAACTGAAACACGGAAG
GAGACAATACCGGAAGGAACCCGCGCTATGACGGCAATAAAAAGACAGAATAAAACGCACGGGTGTTGGG
TCGTTTGTTCATAAACGCGGGGTTCGGTCCCAGGGCTGGCACTCTGTCGATACCCCACCGAGACCCCATT
GGGGCCAATACGCCCGCGTTTCTTCCTTTTCCCCACCCCACCCCCCAAGTTCGGGTGAAGGCCCAGGGCT
CGCAGCCAACGTCGGGGCGGCAGGCCCTGCCATAGCCACTGGCCCCGTGGGTTAGGGACGGGGTCCCCCA
TGGGGAATGGTTTATGGTTCGTGGGGGTTATTATTTTGGGCGTTGCGTGGGGTCAGGTCCACGACTGGAC
TGAGCAGACAGACCCATGGTTTTTGGATGGCCTGGGCATGGACCGCATGTACTGGCGCGACACGAACACC
GGGCGTCTGTGGCTGCCAAACACCCCCGACCCCCAAAAACCACCGCGCGGATTTCTGGCGTGCCAAGCTA
GTCGAGGGGGGGCCCGGTACCCAATTCGCCCTATAGTGAGTCGTATTACGCGCGCTCACTGGCCGTCGTT
TTACAACGTCGTGACTGGGAAAACCCTGGCGTTACCCAACTTAATCGCCTTGCAGCACATCCCCCTTTCG
CCAGAGCTTATCGATAAAATAAAAGATTTTATTTAGTCTCCAGAAAAAGGGGGGAATGAAAGACCCCACC
TGTAGGTTTGGCAAGCTAGCTTAAGTAACGCCATTTTGCAAGGCATGGAAAATACATAACTGAGAATAGA
GAAGTTCAGATCAAGGTTAGGAACAGAGAGACAGCAGAATATGGGCCAAACAGGATATCTGTGGTAAGCA
GTTCCTGCCCCGGCTCAGGGCCAAGAACAGATGGTCCCCAGATGCGGTCCCGCCCTCAGCAGTTTCTAGA
GAACCATCAGATGTTTCCAGGGTGCCCCAAGGACCTGAAATGACCCTGTGCCTTATTTGAACTAACCAAT
CAGTTCGCTTCTCGCTTCTGTTCGCGCGCTTCTGCTCCCCGAGCTCAATAAAAGAGCCCACAACCCCTCA
CTCGGCGCGCCAGTCCTCCGATAGACTGCGTCGCCCGGGTACCCGTGTATCCAATAAACCCTCTTGCAGT
TGCATCCGACTTGTGGTCTCGCTGTTCCTTGGGAGGGTCTCCTCTGAGTGATTGACTACCCGTCAGCGGG
GGTCTTTCATGGGTAACAGTTTCTTGAAGTTGGAGAACAACATTCTGAGGGTAGGAGTCGAATATTAAGT
AATCCTGACTCAATTAGCCACTGTTTTGAATCCACATACTCCAATACTCCTGAAATAGTTCATTATGGAC
AGCGCAAAAAGAGCTGGGGAGAATTGTGAAATTGTTATCCGCTCACAATTCCACACAACATACGAGCCGG
AAGCATAAAGTGTAAAGCCTGGGGTGCCTAATGAGTGAGCTAACTCACATTAATTGCGTTGCGCTCACTG
CCCGCTTTCCAGTCGGGAAACCTGTCGTGCCAGCTGCATTAATGAATCGGCCAACGCGCGGGGAGAGGCG
GTTTGCGTATTGGGCGCTCTTCCGCTTCCTCGCTCACTGACTCGCTGCGCTCGGTCGTTCGGCTGCGGCG
AGCGGTATCAGCTCACTCAAAGGCGGTAATACGGTTATCCACAGAATCAGGGGATAACGCAGGAAAGAAC
ATGTGAGCAAAAGGCCAGCAAAAGGCCAGGAACCGTAAAAAGGCCGCGTTGCTGGCGTTTTTCCATAGGC
TCCGCCCCCCTGACGAGCATCACAAAAATCGACGCTCAAGTCAGAGGTGGCGAAACCCGACAGGACTATA
AAGATACCAGGCGTTTCCCCCTGGAAGCTCCCTCGTGCGCTCTCCTGTTCCGACCCTGCCGCTTACCGGA
TACCTGTCCGCCTTTCTCCCTTCGGGAAGCGTGGCGCTTTCTCATAGCTCACGCTGTAGGTATCTCAGTT
CGGTGTAGGTCGTTCGCTCCAAGCTGGGCTGTGTGCACGAACCCCCCGTTCAGCCCGACCGCTGCGCCTT
ATCCGGTAACTATCGTCTTGAGTCCAACCCGGTAAGACACGACTTATCGCCACTGGCAGCAGCCACTGGT
AACAGGATTAGCAGAGCGAGGTATGTAGGCGGTGCTACAGAGTTCTTGAAGTGGTGGCCTAACTACGGCT
ACACTAGAAGGACAGTATTTGGTATCTGCGCTCTGCTGAAGCCAGTTACCTTCGGAAAAAGAGTTGGTAG
CTCTTGATCCGGCAAACAAACCACCGCTGGTAGCGGTGGTTTTTTTGTTTGCAAGCAGCAGATTACGCGC
AGAAAAAAAGGATCTCAAGAAGATCCTTTGATCTTTTCTACGGGGTCTGACGCTCAGTGGAACGAAAACT
CACGTTAAGGGATTTTGGTCATGAGATTATCAAAAAGGATCTTCACCTAGATCCTTTTAAATTAAAAATG
AAGTTTTAAATCAATCTAAAGTATATATGAGTAAACTTGGTCTGACAGTTACCAATGCTTAATCAGTGAG
GCACCTATCTCAGCGATCTGTCTATTTCGTTCATCCATAGTTGCCTGACTCCCCGTCGTGTAGATAACTA
CGATACGGGAGGGCTTACCATCTGGCCCCAGTGCTGCAATGATACCGCGAGACCCACGCTCACCGGCTCC
AGATTTATCAGCAATAAACCAGCCAGCCGGAAGGGCCGAGCGCAGAAGTGGTCCTGCAACTTTATCCGCC
TCCATCCAGTCTATTAATTGTTGCCGGGAAGCTAGAGTAAGTAGTTCGCCAGTTAATAGTTTGCGCAACG
TTGTTGCCATTGCTACAGGCATCGTGGTGTCACGCTCGTCGTTTGGTATGGCTTCATTCAGCTCCGGTTC
CCAACGATCAAGGCGAGTTACATGATCCCCCATGTTGTGCAAAAAAGCGGTTAGCTCCTTCGGTCCTCCG
ATCGTTGTCAGAAGTAAGTTGGCCGCAGTGTTATCACTCATGGTTATGGCAGCACTGCATAATTCTCTTA
CTGTCATGCCATCCGTAAGATGCTTTTCTGTGACTGGTGAGTACTCAACCAAGTCATTCTGAGAATAGTG
TATGCGGCGACCGAGTTGCTCTTGCCCGGCGTCAATACGGGATAATACCGCGCCACATAGCAGAACTTTA
AAAGTGCTCATCATTGGAAAACGTTCTTCGGGGCGAAAACTCTCAAGGATCTTACCGCTGTTGAGATCCA
GTTCGATGTAACCCACTCGTGCACCCAACTGATCTTCAGCATCTTTTACTTTCACCAGCGTTTCTGGGTG
AGCAAAAACAGGAAGGCAAAATGCCGCAAAAAAGGGAATAAGGGCGACACGGAAATGTTGAATACTCATA
CTCTTCCTTTTTCAATATTATTGAAGCATTTATCAGGGTTATTGTCTCATGAGCGGATACATATTTGAAT
GTATTTAGAAAAATAAACAAATAGGGGTTCCGCGCACATTTCCCCGAAAAGTGCCACCTGACGTCTAAGA
AACCATTATTATCATGACATTAACCTATAAAAATAGGCGTATCACGAGGCCCTTTCGTCTCGCGCGTTTC
GGTGATGACGGTGAAAACCTCTGACACATGCAGCTCCCGGAGACGGTCACAGCTTGTCTGTAAGCGGATG
CCGGGAGCAGACAAGCCCGTCAGGGCGCGTCAGCGGGTGTTGGCGGGTGTCGGGGCTGGCTTAACTATGC
GGCATCAGAGCAGATTGTACTGAGAGTGCACCATATGCGGTGTGAAATACCGCACAGATGCGTAAGGAGA
AAATACCGCATCAGGCGCCATTCGCCATTCAGGCTGCGCAACTGTTGGGAAGGGCGATCGGTGCGGGCCT
CTTCGCTATTACGCCAGCTGGCGAAAGGGGGATGTGCTGCAAGGCGATTAAGTTGGGTAACGCCAGGGTT
TTCCCAGTCACGACGTTGTAAAACGACGGCCAGTGCCACGCTCTCCCTTATGCGACTCCTGCATTAGGAA
GCAGCCCAGTAGTAGGTTGAGGCCGTTGAGCACCGCCGCCGCAAGGAATGGTGCATGCAAGGAGATGGCG
CCCAACAGTCCCCCGGCCACGGGGCCTGCCACCATACCCACGCCGAAACAAGCGCTCATGAGCCCGAAGT
GGCGAGCCCGATCTTCCCCATCGGTGATGTCGGCGATATAGGCGCCAGCAACCGCACCTGTGGCGCCGGT
GATGCCGGCCACGATGCGTCCGGCGTAGAGGCGATTAGTCCAATTTGTTAAAGACAGGATATCAGTGGTC
CAGGCTCTAGTTTTGACTCAACAATATCACCAGCTGAAGCCTATAGAGTACGAGCCATAGATAAAATAAA
AGATTTTATTTAGTCTCCAGAAAAAGGGGGGAATGAAAGACCCCACCTGTAGGTTTGGCAAGCTAGCTTA
AGTAACGCCATTTTGCAAGGCATGGAAAATACATAACTGAGAATAGAGAAGTTCAGATCAAGGTTAGGAA
CAGAGAGACAGCAGAATATGGGCCAAACAGGATATCTGTGGTAAGCAGTTCCTGCCCCGGCTCAGGGCCA
AGAACAGATGGTCCCCAGATGCGGTCCCGCCCTCAGCAGTTTCTAGAGAACCATCAGATGTTTCCAGGGT
GCCCCAAGGACCTGAAATGACCCTGTGCCTTATTTGAACTAACCAATCAGTTCGCTTCTCGCTTCTGTTC
GCGCGCTTCTGCTCCCCGAGCTCAATAAAAGAGCCCACAACCCCTCACTCGGCGCGCCAGTCCTCCGATA
GACTGCGTCGCCCGGGTACCCGTATTCCCAATAAAGCCTCTTGCTGTTTGCATCCGAATCGTGGACTCGC
TGATCCTTGGGAGGGTCTCCTCAGATTGATTGACTGCCCACCTCGGGGGTCTTTCATTTGGAGGTTCCAC
CGAGATTTGGAGACCCCTGCCCAGGGACCACCGACCCCCCCGCCGGGAGGTAAGCTGGCCAGCGGTCGTT
TCGTGTCTGTCTCTGTCTTTGTGCGTGTTTGTGCCGGCATCTAATGTTTGCGCCTGCGTCTGTACTAGTT
AGCTAACTAGCTCTGTATCTGGCGGACCCGTGGTGGAACTGACGAGTTCTGAACACCCGGCCGCAACCCT
GGGAGACGTCCCAGGGACTTTGGGGGCCGTTTTTGTGGCCCGACCTGAGGAAGGGAGTCGATGTGGAATC
CGACCCCGTCAGGATATGTGGTTCTGGTAGGAGACGAGAACCTAAAACAGTTCCCGCCTCCGTCTGAATT
TTTGCTTTCGGTTTGGAACCGAAGCCGCGCGTCTTGTCTGCTGCAGCGCTGCAGCATCGTTCTGTGTTGT
CTCTGTCTGACTGTGTTTCTGTATTTGTCTGAAAATTAGGGCCAGACTGTTACCACTCCCTTAAGTTTGA
CCTTAGGTCACTGGAAAGATGTCGAGCGGATCGCTCACAACCAGTCGGTAGATGTCAAGAAGAGACGTTG
GGTTACCTTCTGCTCTGCAGAATGGCCAACCTTTAACGTCGGATGGCCGCGAGACGGCACCTTTAACCGA
GACCTCATCACCCAGGTTAAGATCAAGGTCTTTTCACCTGGCCCGCATGGACACCCAGACCAGGTCCCCT
ACATCGTGACCTGGGAAGCCTTGGCTTTTGACCCCCCTCCCTGGGTCAAGCCCTTTGTACACCCTAAGCC
TCCGCCTCCTCTTCCTCCATCCGCCCCGTCTCTCCCCCTTGAACCTCCTCGTTCGACCCCGCCTCGATCC
TCCCTTTATCCAGCCCTCACTCCTTCTCTAGGCGCCGGAATT
Features (pLannotate 1.2.2; 27 found; start..end, strand, type, name):
     30..746     +  CDS            EGFP: EGFP is a basic (constitutively fluorescent) green fluorescent protein published in 1996, derived from Aequorea victoria. It is reported to be a rapidly-maturing weak dimer with moderate acid sensitivity.
    762..1325    +  CDS            KRAS: RASK_MELGA - Experimental evidence at protein level: Swiss-Prot protein existence level 1. Ras proteins bind GDP/GTP and possess intrinsic GTPase activity. Plays an important role in the regulation of cell proliferation. May play a role in promoting oncogenic events by inducing transcriptional silencing of tumor suppressor genes (TSGs). From Meleagris gallopavo (Wild turkey).
   1329..1358    +  misc_feature   MCS (fragment): multiple cloning site
   1465..1927    +  misc_feature   IRES: internal ribosome entry site (IRES) of the encephalomyocarditis virus (EMCV)
   1963..3000    +  CDS            HygR: hygromycin B phosphotransferase confers resistance to hygromycin
   3042..3090    +  polyA_signal   HSV TK poly(A) signal: herpes simplex virus thymidine kinase polyadenylation signal (Cole and Stacy, 1985)
   3181..3197    -  polyA_signal   bGH poly(A) signal (fragment): bovine growth hormone polyadenylation signal
   3290..3490    +  CDS            gH (fragment): GH_HHV11 - Experimental evidence at protein level: Swiss-Prot protein existence level 1. The heterodimer glycoprotein H-glycoprotein L is required for the fusion of viral and plasma membranes leading to virus entry into the host cell. Following initial binding to host receptor, membrane fusion is mediated by the fusion machinery composed of gB and the heterodimer gH/gL. May also be involved in the fusion between the virion envelope and the outer nuclear membrane during virion morphogenesis. From Human herpesvirus 1 (strain 17) (HHV-1) (Human herpes simplex virus 1).
   3502..3521    +  misc_feature   MCS (fragment): pBluescript multiple cloning site
   3530..3548    -  promoter       T7 promoter: promoter for bacteriophage T7 RNA polymerase
   3556..3644    +  CDS            lacZα (fragment): LacZα fragment of β-galactosidase; lacZ fragment
   3696..4210    +  LTR            3' LTR: 3' long terminal repeat from murine embryonic stem cell virus
   4372..4388    -  protein_bind   lac operator: The lac repressor binds to the lac operator to inhibit transcription in E. coli. This inhibition can be relieved by adding lactose or isopropyl-β-D-thiogalactopyranoside (IPTG). lac repressor encoded by lacI
   4396..4426    -  promoter       lac promoter: promoter for the E. coli lac operon
   4441..4462    -  protein_bind   CAP binding site: CAP binding activates transcription in the presence of cAMP. E. coli catabolite activator protein
   4475..4567    -  CDS            lacI (fragment): lac repressor; lacI; The lac repressor binds to the lac operator to inhibit transcription in E. coli. This inhibition can be relieved by adding lactose or isopropyl-β-D-thiogalactopyranoside (IPTG).
   4750..5338    -  rep_origin     ori: high-copy-number ColE1/pMB1/pBR322/pUC origin of replication
   5509..6369    -  CDS            AmpR: β-lactamase; bla; confers resistance to ampicillin, carbenicillin, and related antibiotics
   6370..6474    -  promoter       AmpR promoter: bla
   6569..6604    +  CDS            rop (fragment): Rop protein, which maintains plasmids at low copy number; rop
   6706..6805    +  misc_feature   bom (fragment): basis of mobility region from pBR322
   6811..6965    -  CDS            lacZα (fragment): LacZα fragment of β-galactosidase; lacZ fragment
   6968..7241    -  CDS            TcR (fragment): tetracycline efflux protein; tet; confers resistance to tetracycline
   7242..7340    +  CDS            env (fragment): murine leukemia virus gPr80 envelope polyprotein precursor; env; proteolytically cleaved into gp70SU and p15TM subunits
   7382..7898    +  LTR            5' LTR: 5' long terminal repeat from murine embryonic stem cell virus
   7962..8303    +  misc_feature   MESV Ψ: packaging signal of murine embryonic stem cell virus
   8370..8786    +  CDS            gag (truncated): truncated Moloney murine leukemia virus (MMLV) gag gene lacking the start codon
