[The description below was written by a language model from this plasmid's Addgene catalogue record and pLannotate feature annotations shown in this document.]
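Description:
8798 GFP-KrasG12C_2B_hygro is a gammaretroviral expression plasmid for stable delivery of a GFP-tagged oncogenic Kras into mammalian cells. It was made by cloning the fusion insert into a bicistronic GFP-IRES-hygro backbone. In bacteria it is maintained through a high-copy ColE1/pUC-type origin and selected with ampicillin through the β-lactamase gene. The plasmid backbone also carries several inert remnants of earlier cloning vectors, including fragments of lacZα, lacI, rop, bom and the tetracycline resistance gene, along with a short herpesvirus gH fragment downstream of the hygromycin cassette.

The viral portion is framed by 5′ and 3′ long terminal repeats annotated as murine embryonic stem cell virus, with the MESV Ψ packaging signal and a truncated, start-codon-less MMLV gag segment, which together allow the transcript to be packaged into virions. No separate internal promoter is annotated, so expression of the payload is presumably driven from the 5′ LTR. The first cistron is EGFP fused to the N-terminus of mouse Kras isoform 2B carrying the glycine 12 to cysteine activating mutation. The annotation tool matched this region to a turkey KRAS homologue, but the catalogue states that the insert is mouse. An EMCV IRES follows and permits translation of hygromycin B phosphotransferase from the same transcript, with an HSV TK polyadenylation signal downstream. Hygromycin-resistant cells should therefore also express the fluorescent fusion.

The viral gag-pol and env functions are not encoded, apart from small fragments, so a packaging system is needed to produce virus. The associated publication concerns mutant KRAS in malignant pleural effusion, consistent with using the construct to generate cell lines that stably express mutant KRAS. The sequence record is 8,792 nt, slightly shorter than the listed 8,798 bp.
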