Addgene plasmid #64376: 8798 GFP-KrasG12C_2B_hygro
Purpose: This a retroviral expression plasmid expressing GFP tagged G12C mutant Kras 2B oncogene along with hygro resistance gene
Depositing lab: Georgios Stathopoulos. Depositing organization: University of Patras. Publication: Mutant KRAS promotes malignant pleural effusion formation. Agalioti T, Giannou AD, Krontira AC, Kanellakis NI, Kati D, Vreka M, Pepe M, Spella M, Lilis I, Zazara DE, Nikolouli E, Spiropoulou N, Papadakis A, Papadia K, Voulgaridis A, Harokopos V, Stamou P, Meiners S, Eickelberg O, Snyder LA, Antimisiaris SG, Kardamakis D, Psallidas I, Marazioti A, Stathopoulos GT. Nat Commun. 2017 May 16;8:15205. doi: 10.1038/ncomms15205. PubMed 28508873.
Backbone
  Vector backbone: 8200 Bicistronic_GFP_ires_hygro
  Backbone manufacturer: Theodora Agalioti
  Backbone size w/o insert (bp): 8200
  Total vector size (bp): 8798
  Modifications to backbone: AgeI, HpaI
  Vector type: Retroviral
  Selectable markers: Hygromycin
Growth in bacteria
  Bacterial resistance: Ampicillin, 100 μg/mL
  Growth temperature: 37°C
  Growth strain: XL1 Blue
  Copy number: High Copy
Gene/Insert
  Gene/Insert name: mouse Kras2B (alt name: Kras)
  Species: M. musculus (mouse)
  Insert size (bp): 1356
  Mutation: changed glycine 12 to cysteine
  Entrez Gene: Kras (a.k.a. K-Ras, K-Ras 2, K-ras, Ki-ras, Kras-2, Kras2, c-K-ras, c-Ki-ras, p21B, ras)
  Tag / fusion protein: GFP (N terminal on insert)
  Cloning method: Restriction Enzyme; 5′ cloning site AgeI (not destroyed); 3′ cloning site SmaI (destroyed during cloning)
  Sequencing primers: 5′ ccctcactccttctctagg
Terms and licenses: Academic/Nonprofit Terms; Industry Terms: Not Available to Industry
Depositor comments: This construct was created in G. Stahopoulos lab in Patras, by Theodora Agalioti and represents a retroviral expression vector of GFP-Kras2B G12C mutant oncogene in a bicistronic fashion along with hygromycin resistance gene
How to cite: 8798 GFP-KrasG12C_2B_hygro was a gift from Georgios Stathopoulos (Addgene plasmid # 64376 ; http://n2t.net/addgene:64376 ; RRID:Addgene_64376)
