>Addgene plasmid #64376 | 8798 GFP-KrasG12C_2B_hygro | addgene partial sequence | sequence record 114197 | EGFP-C 5'-CATGGTCCTGCTGGAGTTCGTG-3'
AGTCCGGACTCAGATCTATGACTGAGTATAAACTTGTGGTGGTTGGAGCTTGTGGCGTAGGCAAGAGCGC
CTTGACGATACAGCTAATTCAGAATCACTTTGTGGATGAGTACGACCCTACGATAGAGGACTCCTACAGG
AAACAAGTAGTAATTGATGGAGAAACCTGTCTCTTGGATATTCTCGACACAGCAGGTCAAGAGGAGTACA
GTGCAATGAGGGACCAGTACATGAGAACTGGGGAGGGCTTTCTTTGTGTATTTGCCATAAATAATACTAA
ATCATTTGAAGATATTCACCATTATAGAGAACAAATTAAAAGAGTAAAGGACTCTGAAGATGTGCCTATG
GTCCTGGTAGGGAATAAGTGTGATTTGCCTTCTAGAACAGTAGACACGAAACAGGCTCAGGAGTTAGCAA
GGAGTTACGGGATTCCGTTCATTGAGACCTCAGCAAAGACAAGACAGGGTGTTGACGATGCCTTCTATAC
ATTAGTCCGAGAAATTCGAAAACATAAAGAAAAGATGAGCAAAGATGGGAAGAAGAAGAAGAAGAAGTCA
AGGACAAGGTGTACAGTTATGTGAGAATTCTGCAGTCGACGGTACCGCGGGCCCAACCGCCCCCCCCCCC
TAACGTTACTGGCCGAAGCCGCTTGGAATAAGGCCGGTGTGCGTTTGTCTATATGTTATTTTCCACCATA
TTGCCGTCTTTTGGCAATGTGAGGGCCCGGAAACCTGGCCCTGTCTTCTTGACGAGCATTCCTAGGGGTC
TTTCCCCTCTC
