>Addgene plasmid #64376 | 8798 GFP-KrasG12C_2B_hygro | addgene partial sequence | sequence record 114198 | TK-pA-R 5'-ttgtctccttccgtgtttca-3'
GCTGGGGCGTCGGTTTCCACTATCGGCGAGTACTTCTACACAGCCATCGGTCCAGACGGCCGCGCTTCTG
CGGGCGATTTGTGTACGCCCGACAGTCCCGGCTCCGGATCGGACGATTGCGTCGCATCGACCCTGCGCCC
AAGCTGCATCATCGAAATTGCCGTCAACCAAGCTCTGATAGAGTTGGTCAAGACCAATGCGGAGCATATA
CGCCCGGAGCCGCGGCGATCCTGCAAGCTCCGGATGCCTCCGCTCGAAGTAGCGCGTCTGCTGCTCCATA
CAAGCCAACCACGGCCTCCAGAAGAAGATGTTGGCGACCTCGTATTGGGAATCCCCGAACATCGCCTCGC
TCCAGTCAATGACCGCTGTTATGCGGCCATTGTCCGTCAGGACATTGTTGGAGCCGAAATCCGCGTGCAC
GAGGTGCCGGACTTCGGGGCAGTCCTCGGCCCAAAGCATCAGCTCATCGAGAGCCTGCGCGACGGACGCA
CTGACGGTGTCGTCCATCACAGTTTGCCAGTGATACACATGGGGATCAGCAATCGCGCATATGAAATCAC
GCCATGTAGTGTATTGACCGATTCCTTGCGGTCCGAATGGGCCGAACCCGCTCGTCTGGCTAAGATCGGC
CGCAGCGATCGCATCCATGGCCTCCGCGACCGGCTGCAGAACAGCGGGCAGTTCGGTTTCAGGCAGGTCT
TGCAACGTGACACCCTGTGCACGGCGGGAGATGCAATAGGTCAGGCTCTCGCTGAATTCCCCAATGTCAA
GCACTTCCGGAATCGGGAGCGCGGCCGATGCAAAGTGCCGATAAACATAACGATCTTTGTAGAAACCATC
GGCGCAGCTATTTACCCGCAGGACATATCCACGCCCTCCTACATCGAAGCTGAAAGCACGAGATTCTTCG
CCCT
